>Addgene plasmid #162722 | pBa.Kif1a-GFP | addgene full sequence | sequence record 319487 | Addgene NGS Result
TCGAGGTGAGCCCCACGTTCTGCTTCACTCTCCCCATCTCCCCCCCCTCCCCACCCCCAATTTTGTATTT
ATTTATTTTTTAATTATTTTGTGCAGCGATGGGGGSGGGGGGGGGGGGGGCGCGCGCCAGGCGGGGCGGG
GCGGGGCGAGGGGCGGGGCGGGGCGAGGCGGAGAGGTGCGGCGGCAGCCAATCAGAGCGGCGCGCTCCGA
AAGTTTCCTTTTATGGCGAGGCGGCGGCGGCGGCGGCCCTATAAAAAGCGAAGCGCGCGGCGGGCGGGAG
TCGCTGCGCGCTGCCTTCGCCCCGTGCCCCGCTCCGCCGCCGCCTCGCGCCGCCCGCCCCGGCTCTGACT
GACCGCGTTACTCCCACAGGTGAGCGGGCGGGACGGCCCTTCTCCTCCGGGCTGTAATTAGCGCTTGGTT
TAATGACGGCTCGTTTCTTTTCTGTGGCTGCGTGAAAGCCTTAAAGGGCTCCGGGAGGGCCCTTTGTGCG
GGGGGGAGCGGCTCGGGGGGTGCGTGCGTGTGTGTGTGCGTGGGGAGCGCCGCGTGCGGCTCCGCGCTGC
CCGGCGGCTGTGAGCGCTGCGGGCGCGGCGCGGGGCTTTGTGCGCTCCGCAGTGTGCGCGAGGGGAGCGC
GGCCGGGGGCGGTGCCCCGCGGTGCGGGGGGGGCTGCGAGGGGAACAAAGGCTGCGTGCGGGGTGTGTGC
GTGGGGGGGTGAGCAGGGGGTGTGGGCGCGGCGGTCGGGCTGTAACCCCCCCCTGCACCCCCCTCCCCGA
GTTGCTGAGCACGGCCCGGCTTCGGGTGCGGGGCTCCGTGCGGGGCGTGGCGCGGGGCTCGCCGTGCCGG
GCGGGGGGTGGCGGCAGGTGGGGGTGCCGGGCGGGGCGGGGCCGCCTCGGGCCGGGGAGGGCTCGGGGGA
GGGGCGCGGCGGCCCCCGGAGCGCCGGCGGCTGTCGAGGCGCGGCGAGCCGCAGCCATTGCCTTTTATGG
TAATCGTGCGAGAGGGCGCAGGGACTTCCTTTGTCCCAAATCTGTGCGGAGCCGAAATCTGGGAGGCGCC
GCCGCACCCCCTCTAGCGGGCGCGGGGCGAAGCGGTGCGGCGCCGGCAGGAAGGAAATGGGCGGGGAGGG
CCTTCGTGCGTCGCCGCGCCGCCGTCCCCTTCTCCATCTCCAGCCTCGGGGCTGTCCGCAGGGGGACGGC
TGCCTTCGGGGGGGACGGGGCAGGGCGGGGTTCGGCTTCTGGCGTGTGACCGGCGGGGTTTATATCTTCC
CTTCTCTGTTCCTCCGCAGCCCCCAAGCTTGCCACCATGGCCGGGGCCTCTGTGAAGGTGGCGGTGCGCG
TCCGCCCCTTCAACTCCCGGGAAATGAGCCGCGACTCCAAGTGCATCATTCAGATGTCTGGAAACACCAC
CACCATTGTCAACCCCAAACAGCCCAAGGAGACACCCAAGAGCTTCAGCTTCGATTACTCCTACTGGTCA
CATACCTCGCCCGAGGACATCAACTATGCCTCTCAGAAGCAGGTCTACAGGGACATTGGGGAGGAGATGC
TACAGCATGCCTTTGAGGGCTACAACGTGTGCATCTTTGCCTATGGACAGACAGGGGCTGGCAAGTCCTA
CACCATGATGGGCAAACAAGAGAAGGACCAGCAAGGCATCATCCCACAGCTCTGTGAAGACCTCTTCTCT
CGAATCAATGACACGACCAACGACAACATGTCCTATTCTGTGGAGGTCAGCTACATGGAGATTTACTGTG
AGCGAGTCCGCGACCTCCTGAACCCCAAGAACAAAGGCAACCTGCGTGTGAGGGAGCACCCTCTGCTGGG
GCCTTATGTGGAGGACCTCTCCAAGCTGGCTGTGACCTCCTACAATGACATCCAGGACCTCATGGACTCA
GGGAACAAGGCCAGGACTGTGGCGGCCACAAACATGAATGAGACCAGCAGCCGTTCTCACGCCGTCTTCA
ACATCATCTTCACCCAGAAGCGCCATGATGCGGAGACCAACATCACCACAGAGAAAGTGAGCAAAATCAG
CCTGGTGGACCTGGCGGGCAGTGAACGAGCCGACTCCACGGGAGCCAAGGGCACACGACTCAAGGAGGGA
GCCAACATCAACAAGTCTTTGACCACCCTGGGAAAGGTCATCTCTGCTCTCGCTGAAATGGACTCTGGAC
CCAATAAGAACAAGAAAAAGAAGAAGACAGACTTCATCCCTTACCGAGACTCGGTATTGACATGGCTTCT
CCGGGAAAACCTGGGCGGCAACTCAAGGACAGCCATGGTGGCAGCCCTGAGCCCTGCGGACATCAACTAT
GATGAGACCCTCAGCACACTGAGATATGCAGACCGGGCCAAACAGATCCGCTGCAACGCCATTATCAATG
AGGACCCTAACAACAAGCTGATTCGAGAACTGAAGGATGAGGTGACCAGGCTGCGAGATCTGCTGTACGC
CCAAGGTCTTGGCGATATCACTGACATGACCAATGCCCTGGTGGGCATGAGCCCCTCATCTTCACTCTCA
GCCCTGTCCAGCCGTGCAGCCTCTGTGTCCAGTCTCCATGAGCGCATCTTGTTTGCTCCAGGCAGCGAGG
AGGCTATTGAAAGGCTGAAGGAAACAGAGAAGATCATTGCTGAACTCAATGAGACCTGGGAGGAGAAGCT
GCGGCGGACAGAAGCCATCCGGATGGAGAGGGAAGCCTTGCTGGCTGAGATGGGTGTGGCCATGAGGGAA
GATGGTGGTACCTTGGGTGTGTTTTCTCCCAAAAAGACTCCTCATCTTGTCAACCTGAATGAGGACCCTT
TGATGTCCGAATGCCTCCTTTACTACATCAAAGATGGCGTCACCAGAGTGGGCAGAGAAGATGCAGAGAG
GCGGCAAAACATTGTCCTGAGTGGACACTTCATCAAAGAGGAGCACTGCATCTTCCGGAGTGACTCCCGA
GGAGGCGGAGAAGCTGTGGTGACCCTGGAGCCCTGTGAAGGAGCAGACACCTACGTTAACGGGAAGAAAG
TCACTGAGCCCAGCATCCTACGGTCAGGAAACCGCATCATCATGGGAAAAAGCCACGTGTTCCGGTTTAA
CCACCCTGAGCAGGCCCGTCAGGAGCGTGAGCGAACACCTTGTGCAGAGACACCTGCTGAGCCAGTGGAC
TGGGCCTTTGCCCAGCGGGAACTGCTGGAGAAGCAAGGCATTGACATGAAGCAGGAGATGGAGCAGAGGC
TCCAGGAGTTGGAGGACCAGTACCGGAGGGAGCGGGAGGAGGCCACATACCTTCTGGAGCAGCAGAGGCT
GGACTATGAGAGTAAGCTGGAGGCCCTACAGAAACAGATGGACTCTAGATACTACCCAGAGGTGAACGAG
GAGGAAGAAGAGCCAGAGGATGAAGTCCAATGGACAGAACGAGAATGTGAGCTGGCATTGTGGGCCTTCC
GGAAGTGGAAGTGGTACCAGTTTACTTCTCTGCGGGACCTGCTGTGGGGCAATGCCATCTTCCTGAAGGA
GGCCAACGCCATCAGTGTGGAGCTAAAGAAGAAGGTCCAGTTCCAGTTTGTCCTCCTCACGGACACCCTG
TACTCCCCACTGCCGCCAGACCTACTGCCCCCAGAAGCCGCCAAAGACCGAGAGACACGACCCTTCCCCA
GGACCATTGTGGCAGTGGAGGTCCAGGACCAGAAGAATGGGGCCACCCACTACTGGACACTGGAGAAACT
CAGGCAACGCCTGGACCTGATGCGGGAAATGTACGACAGGGCTGCAGAGGTTCCCTCCAGCGTCGTTGAG
GACTGTGACAACGTGGTGACCGGCGGGGACCCCTTCTATGACCGCTTCCCCTGGTTCCGACTGGTGGGCA
GGGCCTTCGTATACCTGAGCAACCTGCTGTACCCTGTGCCCCTGGTGCACCGAGTGGCAATCGTCAGCGA
AAAGGGAGAGGTGAAAGGCTTCCTCCGTGTGGCGGTGCAGGCCATCTCAGCTGATGAAGAGGCTCCGGAT
TATGGCTCGGGTGTCCGTCAGTCAGGAACTGCTAAAATCTCCTTTGATGACCAGCATTTTGAAAAGTTCC
AATCTGAGTCCTGCCCTGTGGTGGGGATGTCCCGCTCAGGAACTTCCCAAGAGGAGCTGCGCATTGTAGA
AGGCCAGGGTCAGGGGGCTGATGCTGGGCCTTCAGCTGATGAAGTTAACAACAACACCTGTTCAGCTGTG
CCTCCTGAAGGCCTCATGGATAGCCCAGAGAAGGCTGCCCTGGATGGGCCTCTGGACACAGCCCTGGACC
ACCTCCGTCTAGGCAGTACCTTCACCTTCCGGGTGACAGTCCTGCAGGCGTCCAGTATCTCTGCTGAATA
CGCTGACATCTTCTGCCAGTTCAACTTTATCCACCGCCACGATGAGGCCTTCTCCACTGAACCCCTGAAG
AACACTGGCAGAGGACCCCCTCTTGGCTTCTACCATGTCCAAAATATTGCGGTAGAGGTGACCAAGTCCT
TCATCGAATACATCAAGAGCCAGCCCATTGTGTTCGAGGTCTTTGGGCACTACCAGCAGCACCCGTTCCC
ACCTCTTTGCAAGGATGTCCTCAGCCCCCTGAGACCCTCACGTCGCCACTTCCCCAGGGTCATGCCGTTA
TCCAAGCCAGTGCCCGCCACTAAGCTCAGCACGATGACACGGCCTTCCCCAGGTCCCTGCCATTGCAAGT
ATGACCTGCTGGTCTACTTCGAGATCTGCGAGCTGGAAGCCAATGGCGATTACATCCCTGCTGTGGTGGA
CCACCGTGGTGGCATGCCGTGCATGGGGACTTTCCTTCTCCATCAGGGCATCCAGAGACGGATAACTGTG
ACACTGTTACATGAGACAGGAAGCCACATCCGCTGGAAGGAAGTGCGCGAGCTAGTTGTGGGTCGCATCC
GAAACACCCCAGAAACTGACGAAGCTCTGATTGACCCCAACATCTTGTCCCTCAACATCCTCTCATCAGG
ATACGTCCATCCAGCCCAGGATGACCGGCAGTTTCTTGATTCGGACATACCTAGGACCTTCTACCAGTTT
GAAGCAGCCTGGGACAGTTCCATGCATAACTCTCTCCTGCTGAATCGTGTCACCCCTTACCGGGAGAAAA
TCTACATGACGCTCTCTGCCTACATTGAGATGGAGAACTGTACCCAGCCAGCTGTCATCACCAAGGACTT
CTGCATGGTTTTCTACTCTCGGGACGCCAAGCTACCCGCCTCACGCTCCATTCGCAACCTGTTTGGCAGT
GGCAGCCTGCGGGCCACAGAAGGCAACCGTGTGACTGGTGTGTATGAGCTCAGCCTTTGCCACGTGGCCG
ACGCAGGCAGCCCAGGGATGCAGCGTCGGCGCCGGCGGGTGCTGGACACATCAGTAGCCTATGTCCGGGG
TGAGGAGAACCTGGCTGGCTGGAGGCCCCGAAGTGACAGCCTGATCCTAGATCACCAGTGGGAACTGGAG
AAACTGAGCCTCTTACAGGAGGTGGAAAAGACCAGGCACTACCTGCTCCTTCGGGAGAAGCTGGAGACGA
CCCAGCGCCCTGGCCCTGAGGTGCTGTCCCCAGCCTCCAGTGAGGACTCTGAGTCCCGTAGTTCTTCAGG
TGCCTCTTCCCCATTGTCAGCCGAGGGTCAGCCGTCACCTCTGGAGGCTCCCAACGAGAGGCAGAGGGAG
CTGGCTGTCAAGTGCTTACGACTCCTCATGCACACATTCAACAGGGAATACACCCACAGCCACGTCTGTA
TCAGCGCCAGCGAGAGCAAGCTCTCTGAGATGTCTGTCACCCTGATGCGGGACCCATCCATGTCCCCTCT
GGGTGCTGCTACACTCACTCCCTCCTCCACTTGCCCCTCTCTGATCGAAGGACGATACGGTGCCACTGAC
GTGAGGACCCCCCAGCCCTGCTCCCGGCCCGCCAGCCCAGAGCCCGAGCTCCTGCCAGAACTTGACTCTA
AGAAGACTCCCTCCCCTGTTCGGGCAACAGAGACAGAGAAGGAGCCCCAGCGACTGCTGGTCCCTGACAT
CCAAGAGATCCGAGTCAGCCCAATCGTCTCCAAGAAGGGATACCTGCATTTCCTGGAGCCACACACGGCT
GGCTGGGCCAAGCGCTTTGTGGTGGTGAGGCGTCCCTACGCCTACATGTACAACAGTGACAAGGACACGG
TGGAGAGATTTGTGCTCAACCTCTCCACTGCGCAGGTGGAGTACAGCGAGGACCAGCAGGCCATGCTCAA
GACACCCAACACATTCGCTGTGTGCACGGAGCACCGAGGCATCCTGCTGCAGGCCAACAGTGACAAGGAC
ATGCACGACTGGCTGTATGCCTTCAACCCGCTCCTGGCTGGGACCATCCGGTCCAAGCTCTCTCGAAGGA
GATCTGCGCAGATGCGGGTCGGCGGAGGTTCTGGAGGTGGCAGCGGCGGACCTAGGCCTACCATGGTGAG
CAAGGGCGGGGAGCTGTTCACCGGGGTGGTGCCCATCCTGGTCGAGCTGGACGGCGACGTAAACGGCCAC
AAGTTCAGCGTGTCCGGCGAGGGCGAGGGCGATGCCACCTACGGCAAGCTGACCCTGAAGTTCATCTGCA
CCACCGGCAAGCTGCCCGTGCCCTGGCCCACCCTCGTGACCACCCTGACCTACGGCGTGCAGTGCTTCAG
CCGCTACCCCGACCACATGAAGCAGCACGACTTCTTCAAGTCCGCCATGCCCGAAGGCTACGTCCAGGAG
CGCACCATCTTCTTCAAGGACGACGGCAACTACAAGACCCGCGCCGAGGTGAAGTTCGAGGGCGACACCC
TGGTGAACCGCATCGAGCTGAAGGGCATCGACTTCAAGGAGGACGGCAACATCCTGGGGCACAAGCTGGA
GTACAACTACAACAGCCACAACGTCTATATCATGGCCGACAAGCAGAAGAACGGCATCAAGGTGAACTTC
AAGATCCGCCACAACATCGAGGACGGCAGCGTGCAGCTCGCCGACCACTACCAGCAGAACACCCCCATCG
GCGACGGCCCCGTGCTGCTGCCCGACAACCACTACCTGAGCACCCAGTCCGCCCTGAGCAAAGACCCCAA
CGAGAAGCGCGATCACATGGTCCTGCTGGAGTTCGTGACCGCCGCCGGGATCACTCTCGGCATGGACGAG
CTGTACAAGCGGACGTCTAATCTAGATTGAAAGCCTTCCGGAATTCATTGATCATAATCAGCCATACCAC
ATTTGTAGAGGTTTTACTTGCTTTAAAAAACCTCCCACACCTCCCCCTGAACCTGAAACATAAAATGAAT
GCAATTGTTGTTGTTAACTTGTTTATTGCAGCTTATAATGGTTACAAATAAAGCAATAGCATCACAAATT
TCACAAATAAAGCATTTTTTTCACTGCATTCTAGTTGTGGTTTGTCCAAACTCATCAATGTATCTTATCA
TGTCTGGATCCCCGGGTACCGAGCTCGAATTCGTAATCATGTCATAGCTGTTTCCTGTGTGAAATTGTTA
TCCGCTCACAATTCCACACAACATACGAGCCGGAAGCATAAAGTGTAAAGCCTGGGGTGCCTAATGAGTG
AGCTAACTCACATTAATTGCGTTGCGCTCACTGCCCGCTTTCCAGTCGGGAAACCTGTCGTGCCAGCTGC
ATTAATGAATCGGCCAACGCGCGGGGAGAGGCGGTTTGCGTATTGGGCGCTCTTCCGCTTCCTCGCTCAC
TGACTCGCTGCGCTCGGTCGTTCGGCTGCGGCGAGCGGTATCAGCTCACTCAAAGGCGGTAATACGGTTA
TCCACAGAATCAGGGGATAACGCAGGAAAGAACATGTGAGCAAAAGGCCAGCAAAAGGCCAGGAACCGTA
AAAAGGCCGCGTTGCTGGCGTTTTTCCATAGGCTCCGCCCCCCTGACGAGCATCACAAAAATCGACGCTC
AAGTCAGAGGTGGCGAAACCCGACAGGACTATAAAGATACCAGGCGTTTCCCCCTGGAAGCTCCCTCGTG
CGCTCTCCTGTTCCGACCCTGCCGCTTACCGGATACCTGTCCGCCTTTCTCCCTTCGGGAAGCGTGGCGC
TTTCTCATAGCTCACGCTGTAGGTATCTCAGTTCGGTGTAGGTCGTTCGCTCCAAGCTGGGCTGTGTGCA
CGAACCCCCCGTTCAGCCCGACCGCTGCGCCTTATCCGGTAACTATCGTCTTGAGTCCAACCCGGTAAGA
CACGACTTATCGCCACTGGCAGCAGCCACTGGTAACAGGATTAGCAGAGCGAGGTATGTAGGCGGTGCTA
CAGAGTTCTTGAAGTGGTGGCCTAACTACGGCTACACTAGAAGAACAGTATTTGGTATCTGCGCTCTGCT
GAAGCCAGTTACCTTCGGAAAAAGAGTTGGTAGCTCTTGATCCGGCAAACAAACCACCGCTGGTAGCGGT
GGTTTTTTTGTTTGCAAGCAGCAGATTACGCGCAGAAAAAAAGGATCTCAAGAAGATCCTTTGATCTTTT
CTACGGGGTCTGACGCTCAGTGGAACGAAAACTCACGTTAAGGGATTTTGGTCATGAGATTATCAAAAAG
GATCTTCACCTAGATCCTTTTAAATTAAAAATGAAGTTTTAAATCAATCTAAAGTATATATGAGTAAACT
TGGTCTGACAGTTACCAATGCTTAATCAGTGAGGCACCTATCTCAGCGATCTGTCTATTTCGTTCATCCA
TAGTTGCCTGACTCCCCGTCGTGTAGATAACTACGATACGGGAGGGCTTACCATCTGGCCCCAGTGCTGC
AATGATACCGCGAGACCCACGCTCACCGGCTCCAGATTTATCAGCAATAAACCAGCCAGCCGGAAGGGCC
GAGCGCAGAAGTGGTCCTGCAACTTTATCCGCCTCCATCCAGTCTATTAATTGTTGCCGGGAAGCTAGAG
TAAGTAGTTCGCCAGTTAATAGTTTGCGCAACGTTGTTGCCATTGCTACAGGCATCGTGGTGTCACGCTC
GTCGTTTGGTATGGCTTCATTCAGCTCCGGTTCCCAACGATCAAGGCGAGTTACATGATCCCCCATGTTG
TGCAAAAAAGCGGTTAGCTCCTTCGGTCCTCCGATCGTTGTCAGAAGTAAGTTGGCCGCAGTGTTATCAC
TCATGGTTATGGCAGCACTGCATAATTCTCTTACTGTCATGCCATCCGTAAGATGCTTTTCTGTGACTGG
TGAGTACTCAACCAAGTCATTCTGAGAATAGTGTATGCGGCGACCGAGTTGCTCTTGCCCGGCGTCAATA
CGGGATAATACCGCGCCACATAGCAGAACTTTAAAAGTGCTCATCATTGGAAAACGTTCTTCGGGGCGAA
AACTCTCAAGGATCTTACCGCTGTTGAGATCCAGTTCGATGTAACCCACTCGTGCACCCAACTGATCTTC
AGCATCTTTTACTTTCACCAGCGTTTCTGGGTGAGCAAAAACAGGAAGGCAAAATGCCGCAAAAAAGGGA
ATAAGGGCGACACGGAAATGTTGAATACTCATACTCTTCCTTTTTCAATATTATTGAAGCATTTATCAGG
GTTATTGTCTCATGAGCGGATACATATTTGAATGTATTTAGAAAAATAAACAAATAGGGGTTCCGCGCAC
ATTTCCCCGAAAAGTGCCACCTGACGTCTAAGAAACCATTATTATCATGACATTAACCTATAAAAATAGG
CGTATCACGAGGCCCTTTCGTCTCGCGCGTTTCGGTGATGACGGTGAAAACCTCTGACACATGCAGCTCC
CGGAGACGGTCACAGCTTGTCTGTAAGCGGATGCCGGGAGCAGACAAGCCCGTCAGGGCGCGTCAGCGGG
TGTTGGCGGGTGTCGGGGCTGGCTTAACTATGCGGCATCAGAGCAGATTGTACTGAGAGTGCACCATATG
CGGTGTGAAATACCGCACAGATGCGTAAGGAGAAAATACCGCATCAGGCGCCATTCGCCATTCAGGCTGC
GCAACTGTTGGGAAGGGCGATCGGTGCGGGCCTCTTCGCTATTACGCCAGCTGGCGAAAGGGGGATGTGC
TGCAAGGCGATTAAGTTGGGTAACGCCAGGGTTTTCCCAGTCACGACGTTGTAAAACGACGGCCAGTGCC
AAGTTGGGATCTTTGCATTGGCCCACGGCTCTCAGGATGGGGATGCTCCCCTTCAGCACCCGGTTCCCCT
TGGAAACTGATGGTCCTGGCTCTGTGGCATGGCAGTGGCACTGTGAGGAGCCCCCTACCAGCAGCACACA
GTGGGGTTGGCACTGCCACGCTCCGGATGCCGCGCTCTGATCCAACCCCATAATCAAGGGAACCCGAATT
GCCCCATCATTGCCCCCACCACCCCCATCCTGCCGGGCCCTCACACCCCACGCTGCCTTCTGGTGACATT
CCCCAGCCCAAACCCACGGCTTCATGGCTACCGCGGGGCATTTCCCATTGCCGCCCCATTATCAGCTCTG
CACACCTCCCGCTGTACCCATGCCTCGTGGCTGCCCTTCTTTGACGTATAATCTTCTAATTAATACCCGG
CCTTGTCAAAGTGGAGCACAAACGTTAATTAATTCCCCAGCAGGCAGGTAATTAACAGTGTGACTCCCTT
TTTGCTGCGAGTGGGGCTGATACAGAGAGATGTGGCACTATGGAGCCCACGGGGTCCTGGCACTGGGTGC
CCACGGAGGTCCCCATGTGCTGCAGTGTCACCGCCTCCGAGGAGACAGTATTGTCCCTGCGGTGTCCCTG
CAGCTCAGCTCTGTCCACAGGGCCACCTCCAGTTTGGAGGGGACACAATGCAGCCCCGATGCAACCCATC
CTCGCAGCATCCCAGGGACAAAGACCCCACTGCAAGACCGCACACAGGGCTGGGTCCCGCTCCCCTAATA
TCTACAGTGCTTCTTGCATGGCCCCTTAATCAATGCAGTTAATCAGCATGCGCTCATGCACCGCTCTGGA
GCTGCAAAGCCCCTCGCAGCGCTGCTCACCAACACCGCGCACCGCCCCGGCCCAGCCTGCAGCACGCGCT
GCAAACAGGAAAGAAACAAAATATTGCCCAAATGTAGGCAAAGGCATTCGGCTGCCTTGACCTCCGCCGG
GCCGGGCCCTGCCTGACTCAGCTCCTTACTCAGCGCTCGCTTCCTCCCTCCGGCTGCCACCGCCGCAGCG
CACACCCTGACAAAGAGTGGCCCTTAACGGGCTCTGAGGTGCACCCAGCAGTGCACTCAGCAGTCCAAGG
GCCGGCCTGGAGGTTTGCACCGCTACGTGCTGACATTAGCATTGAACTTGGCCCTGGGTAGTGCTGCAGG
CCGGGCGGGGTGGGTGTAGAGAGTGCAGCGCGCGTTGCACCCGGTGCCCCTTCCCCTCCCTTGCATCCCA
GCAGGCTGCACCCCAGCACCAGGCCCGTGCATGCATGCTCCTGGTGTTATTGCAGCCTGGTGCATGCATG
CGTCTTGATGGTGCAGCGCTGTGCATGCATCCTCCTTGGTGTGTAGCAGTCTAGTGCATGCATACCCCTC
GGTGTTATTGCTGCTCTGTGCACGCACGCTCATTGTATCACTTCATCCCAGTGCATGCACTCACACTGGA
GCGATTGCTGCTCGGTGCACGCACACTCATTGTATCACTGCAGCTCAGTGGCTGCACGCACACCGGTGTT
ATTGCTGCTCGGTGCGTGCATGCACATCAGTGTCGCTGCAGCTCAGTGCATGCACGCTCATTGCCCATCG
CTATCCCTGCCTCTCCTGCTGGCGCTCCCCGGGAGGTGACTTCAAGGGGACCGCAGGACCACCTCGGGGG
TGGGGGGAGGGCTGCACACGCGGACCCCGCTCCCCCTCCCCAACAAAGCACTGTGGAATCAAAAAGGGGG
GAGGGGGGATGGAGGGGCGCGTCACACCCCCGCCCCACACCCTCACC
Features (pLannotate 1.2.2; 16 found; start..end, strand, type, name):
      1..276     +  promoter       chicken β-actin promoter: No description available
    277..1246    +  intron         chimeric intron: chimera between introns from chicken β-actin and rabbit β-globin
   1297..6390    +  CDS            Kif1a: KIF1A_MOUSE - Also known as Atsv, Kif1. Experimental evidence at protein level: Swiss-Prot protein existence level 1. Motor for anterograde axonal transport of synaptic vesicle precursors (Probable). Also required for neuronal dense core vesicles (DCVs) transport to the dendritic spines and axons. The interaction calcium-dependent with CALM1 increases vesicle motility and interaction with the scaffolding proteins PPFIA2 and TANC2 recruits DCVs to synaptic sites (By similarity). From Mus musculus (Mouse).
   6433..7149    +  CDS            EGFP: EGFP is a basic (constitutively fluorescent) green fluorescent protein published in 1996, derived from Aequorea victoria. It is reported to be a rapidly-maturing weak dimer with moderate acid sensitivity.
   7189..7273    +  CDS            large T antigen (fragment): large T antigen from SV40 (simian virus 40)
   7296..7430    +  polyA_signal   SV40 poly(A) signal: SV40 polyadenylation signal
   7483..7505    -  protein_bind   lac operator (fragment): The lac repressor binds to the lac operator to inhibit transcription in E. coli. This inhibition can be relieved by adding lactose or isopropyl-β-D-thiogalactopyranoside (IPTG). lac repressor encoded by lacI
   7509..7539    -  promoter       lac promoter: promoter for the E. coli lac operon
   7554..7575    -  protein_bind   CAP binding site: CAP binding activates transcription in the presence of cAMP. E. coli catabolite activator protein
   7588..7680    -  CDS            lacI (fragment): lac repressor; lacI; The lac repressor binds to the lac operator to inhibit transcription in E. coli. This inhibition can be relieved by adding lactose or isopropyl-β-D-thiogalactopyranoside (IPTG).
   7863..8451    -  rep_origin     ori: high-copy-number ColE1/pMB1/pBR322/pUC origin of replication
   8622..9482    -  CDS            AmpR: β-lactamase; bla; confers resistance to ampicillin, carbenicillin, and related antibiotics
   9483..9587    -  promoter       AmpR promoter: bla
   9682..9717    +  CDS            rop (fragment): Rop protein, which maintains plasmids at low copy number; rop
   9819..9918    +  misc_feature   bom (fragment): basis of mobility region from pBR322
   9924..10078   -  CDS            lacZα (fragment): LacZα fragment of β-galactosidase; lacZ fragment
