[The description below was written by a language model from this plasmid's Addgene catalogue record and pLannotate feature annotations shown in this document.]
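Description:
pBa.Kif1a-GFP is a mammalian expression plasmid built on the pBeta Actin-GFP backbone, about 11.9 kb in the sequenced record, that produces mouse Kif1a fused at its C terminus to GFP. It is maintained in E. coli through a high-copy ColE1/pUC-type origin and selected with ampicillin via the β-lactamase gene and its own promoter. The annotation also picks up fragments of lac regulatory elements, lacI, lacZα, rop and the pBR322 bom region. These are remnants of the cloning vector lineage and are not functional parts of the expression unit. No mammalian selection marker is annotated, which suggests transient expression. The depositor notes that the pBa backbone is prone to recombination.

The expression cassette starts with the chicken β-actin promoter followed by a chimeric chicken β-actin/rabbit β-globin intron, an arrangement that gives strong constitutive transcription and efficient mRNA processing in many mammalian cell types. Downstream is the Kif1a coding sequence, then EGFP supplied by the backbone, and finally an SV40-derived region containing a short large T antigen fragment and the SV40 polyadenylation signal. Kif1a is a kinesin-family motor associated with anterograde axonal transport of synaptic vesicle precursors and with movement of dense core vesicles in neurons. The stated purpose describes the insert as wild type, but the record lists S33N and D528N substitutions relative to the reference transcript, and an E5G change in GFP. The cloning sites are not recorded. The fusion lets the motor be followed by fluorescence in transfected cells, and the associated publication concerns vesicle populations and motor binding in polarized neuronal trafficking.
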