Addgene plasmid #162722: pBa.Kif1a-GFP
Purpose: Mammalian expression of WT mouse Kif1a
Depositing lab: Marvin Bentley. Depositing organization: Rensselaer Polytechnic Institute. Publication: A Novel Labeling Strategy Reveals That Myosin Va and Myosin Vb Bind the Same Dendritically Polarized Vesicle Population. Frank M, Citarella CG, Quinones GB, Bentley M. Traffic. 2020 Sep 21. doi: 10.1111/tra.12764. PubMed 32959500.
Backbone
  Vector backbone: pBeta Actin-GFP
  Vector type: Mammalian Expression
Growth in bacteria
  Bacterial resistance: Ampicillin, 100 μg/mL
  Growth temperature: 37°C
  Growth strain: NEB Stable
  Copy number: High Copy
Gene/Insert
  Gene/Insert name: Kif 1A
  Species: M. musculus (mouse)
  Mutation: S33N, D528N
  GenBank ID: NM_001294149.1
  Entrez Gene: Kif1a (a.k.a. A, ATSV, C630002N23Rik, Gm1626, Kn, Kns1)
  Promoter: Chicken Beta actin
  Tag / fusion protein: GFP (E5G) (C terminal on backbone)
  Cloning method: Restriction Enzyme; 5′ cloning site Unknown (unknown if destroyed); 3′ cloning site Unknown (unknown if destroyed)
Terms and licenses: Academic/Nonprofit Terms; Industry Terms: Not Available to Industry
Depositor comments: pBa vector is susceptible to recombination and should not be grown in fast growing bacteria or cloned using recombination.
How to cite: pBa.Kif1a-GFP was a gift from Marvin Bentley (Addgene plasmid # 162722 ; http://n2t.net/addgene:162722 ; RRID:Addgene_162722)
